>Addgene plasmid #175545 | pcDNA5/FRT/TO_Lifeact_HaloTag9 | addgene full sequence | sequence record 347602 | Addgene NGS Result
TAGCTGTTTCCTGTGTGAAATTGTTATCCGCTCACAATTCCACACAACATACGAGCCGGAAGCATAAAGT
GTAAAGCCTGGGGTGCCTAATGAGTGAGCTAACTCACATTAATTGCGTTGCGCTCACTGCCCGCTTTCCA
GTCGGGAAACCTGTCGTGCCAGCTGCATTAATGAATCGGCCAACGCGCGGGGAGAGGCGGTTTGCGTATT
GGGCGCTCTTCCGCTTCCTCGCTCACTGACTCGCTGCGCTCGGTCGTTCGGCTGCGGCGAGCGGTATCAG
CTCACTCAAAGGCGGTAATACGGTTATCCACAGAATCAGGGGATAACGCAGGAAAGAACATGTGAGCAAA
AGGCCAGCAAAAGGCCAGGAACCGTAAAAAGGCCGCGTTGCTGGCGTTTTTCCATAGGCTCCGCCCCCCT
GACGAGCATCACAAAAATCGACGCTCAAGTCAGAGGTGGCGAAACCCGACAGGACTATAAAGATACCAGG
CGTTTCCCCTTGGAAGCTCCCTCGTGCGCTCTCCTGTTCCGACCCTGCCGCTTACCGGATACCTGTCCGC
CTTTCTCCCTTCGGGAAGCGTGGCGCTTTCTCATAGCTCACGCTGTAGGTATCTCAGTTCGGTGTAGGTC
GTTCGCTCCAAGCTGGGCTGTGTGCACGAACCCCCCGTTCAGCCCGACCGCTGCGCCTTATCCGGTAACT
ATCGTCTTGAGTCCAACCCGGTAAGACACGACTTATCGCCACTGGCAGCAGCCACTGGTAACAGGATTAG
CAGAGCGAGGTATGTAGGCGGTGCTACAGAGTTCTTGAAGTGGTGGCCTAACTACGGCTACACTAGAAGA
ACAGTATTTGGTATCTGCGCTCTGCTGAAGCCAGTTACCTTCGGAAAAAGAGTTGGTAGCTCTTGATCCG
GCAAACAAACCACCGCTGGTAGCGGTGGTTTTTTTGTTTGCAAGCAGCAGATTACGCGCAGAAAAAAAGG
ATCTCAAGAAGATCCTTTGATCTTTTCTACGGGGTCTGACGCTCAGTGGAACGAAAACTCACGTTAAGGG
ATTTTGGTCATGAGATTATCAAAAAGGATCTTCACCTAGATCCTTTTAAATTAAAAATGAAGTTTTAAAT
CAATCTAAAGTATATATGAGTAAACTTGGTCTGACAGTTACCAATGCTTAATCAGTGAGGCACCTATCTC
AGCGATCTGTCTATTTCGTTCATCCATAGTTGCCTGACTCCCCGTCGTGTAGATAACTACGATACGGGAG
GGCTTACCATCTGGCCCCAGTGCTGCAATGATACCGCGAGACCCACGCTCACCGGCTCCAGATTTATCAG
CAATAAACCAGCCAGCCGGAAGGGCCGAGCGCAGAAGTGGTCCTGCAACTTTATCCGCCTCCATCCAGTC
TATTAATTGTTGCCGGGAAGCTAGAGTAAGTAGTTCGCCAGTTAATAGTTTGCGCAACGTTGTTGCCATT
GCTACAGGCATCGTGGTGTCACGCTCGTCGTTTGGTATGGCTTCATTCAGCTCCGGTTCCCAACGATCAA
GGCGAGTTACATGATCCCCCATGTTGTGCAAAAAAGCGGTTAGCTCCTTCGGTCCTCCGATCGTTGTCAG
AAGTAAGTTGGCCGCAGTGTTATCACTCATGGTTATGGCAGCACTGCATAATTCTCTTACTGTCATGCCA
TCCGTAAGATGCTTTTCTGTGACTGGTGAGTACTCAACCAAGTCATTCTGAGAATAGTGTATGCGGCGAC
CGAGTTGCTCTTGCCCGGCGTCAATACGGGATAATACCGCGCCACATAGCAGAACTTTAAAAGTGCTCAT
CATTGGAAAACGTTCTTCGGGGCGAAAACTCTCAAGGATCTTACCGCTGTTGAGATCCAGTTCGATGTAA
CCCACTCGTGCACCCAACTGATCTTCAGCATCTTTTACTTTCACCAGCGTTTCTGGGTGAGCAAAAACAG
GAAGGCAAAATGCCGCAAAAAAGGGAATAAGGGCGACACGGAAATGTTGAATACTCATACTCTTCCTTTT
TCAATATTATTGAAGCATTTATCAGGGTTATTGTCTCATGAGCGGATACATATTTGAATGTATTTAGAAA
AATAAACAAATAGGGGTTCCGCGCACATTTCCCCGAAAAGTGCCACCTGACGTCGACGGATCGGGAGATC
TCCCGATCCCCTATGGTGCACTCTCAGTACAATCTGCTCTGATGCCGCATAGTTAAGCCAGTATCTGCTC
CCTGCTTGTGTGTTGGAGGTCGCTGAGTAGTGCGCGAGCAAAATTTAAGCTACAACAAGGCAAGGCTTGA
CCGACAATTGCATGAAGAATCTGCTTAGGGTTAGGCGTTTTGCGCTGCTTCGCGATGTACGGGCCAGATA
TACGCGTTGACATTGATTATTGACTAGTTATTAATAGTAATCAATTACGGGGTCATTAGTTCATAGCCCA
TATATGGAGTTCCGCGTTACATAACTTACGGTAAATGGCCCGCCTGGCTGACCGCCCAACGACCCCCGCC
CATTGACGTCAATAATGACGTATGTTCCCATAGTAACGCCAATAGGGACTTTCCATTGACGTCAATGGGT
GGAGTATTTACGGTAAACTGCCCACTTGGCAGTACATCAAGTGTATCATATGCCAAGTACGCCCCCTATT
GACGTCAATGACGGTAAATGGCCCGCCTGGCATTATGCCCAGTACATGACCTTATGGGACTTTCCTACTT
GGCAGTACATCTACGTATTAGTCATCGCTATTACCATGGTGATGCGGTTTTGGCAGTACATCAATGGGCG
TGGATAGCGGTTTGACTCACGGGGATTTCCAAGTCTCCACCCCATTGACGTCAATGGGAGTTTGTTTTGG
CACCAAAATCAACGGGACTTTCCAAAATGTCGTAACAACTCCGCCCCATTGACGCAAATGGGCGGTAGGC
GTGTACGGTGGGAGGTCTATATAAGCAGAGCTCTCCCTATCAGTGATAGAGATCTCCCTATCAGTGATAG
AGATCGTCGACGAGCTCGTTTAGTGAACCGTCAGATCGCCTGGAGACGCCATCCACGCTGTTTTGACCTC
CATAGAAGACACCGGGACCGATCCAGCCTCCGGACTCTAGCGTTTAAACTTAAGCTTGGTACCGAGCTCG
GATCCACTAGTCCAGTGTGGTGGAATTCTGCAGATATCCAGCAACCATGGGCGTGGCCGACCTGATCAAG
AAGTTCGAGAGCATCAGCAAGGAGGAGGGGGATCCACCGGTCGCCACCGGATCCGAAATCGGTACTGGCT
TTCCATTCGACCCCCATTATGTGGAAGTCCTGGGCGAGCGCATGCACTACGTCGATGTTGGTCCGCGCGA
TGGCACCCCTGTGCTGTTCCTGCACGGTAACCCGACCTCCTCCTACGTGTGGCGCAACATCATCCCGCAT
GTTGCACCGACCCATCGCTGCATTGCTCCAGACCTGATCGGTATGGGCAAATCCGACAAACCAGACCTGG
GTTATTTCTTCGACGACCACGTCCGCTTCATGGATGCCTTCATCGAAGCCCTGGGTCTGGAAGAGGTCGT
CCTGGTCATTCACGACTGGGGCTCCGCTCTGGGTTTCCACTGGGCCAAGCGCAATCCAGAGCGCGTCAAA
GGTATTGCATTTATGGAGTTCATCCGCCCTATCCCGACCTGGGACGAATGGCCAGAATTTGCCCGCGAGA
CCTTCCAGGCCTTCCGCACCACCGACGTCGGCCGCAAGCTGATCATCGATCATAACGTTTTTATCGAGGG
TACGCTGCGTATGGGTGTCGTCCGCCCGCTGACTGAAGTCGAGATGGACCATTACCGCGAGCCGTTCCTG
AATCCTGTTGACCGCGAGCCACTGTGGCGCTTCCCAAACGAGCTGCCAATCGCCGGTGAGCCAGCGAACA
TCGTCGCGCTGGTCGAAGAATACATGGACTGGCTGCACCAGTCCCCTGTCCCGAAGCTGCTGTTCTGGGG
CACCCCAGGCGTTCTGATCCCACCGGCCGAAGCCGCTCGCCTGGCCAAAAGCCTGCCTAACTGCAAGGCT
GTGGACATCGGCCCGGGTCTGAATCTGCTGCAAGAAGACAACCCGGACCTGATCGGCAGCGAGATCGCGC
GCTGGCTGTCTACTCTGGAGATTTCCGGTTAACCGCTCGAGTCTAGAGGGCCCGTTTAAACCCGCTGATC
AGCCTCGACTGTGCCTTCTAGTTGCCAGCCATCTGTTGTTTGCCCCTCCCCCGTGCCTTCCTTGACCCTG
GAAGGTGCCACTCCCACTGTCCTTTCCTAATAAAATGAGGAAATTGCATCGCATTGTCTGAGTAGGTGTC
ATTCTATTCTGGGGGGTGGGGTGGGGCAGGACAGCAAGGGGGAGGATTGGGAAGACAATAGCAGGCATGC
TGGGGATGCGGTGGGCTCTATGGCTTCTGAGGCGGAAAGAACCAGCTGGGGCTCTAGGGGGTATCCCC
[124 nt withheld, positions 4479-4602]
C
[91 nt withheld, positions 4604-4694]
AGGGTGATGGTTCACGTACCTAGAAGTTCCTATTCCGAAGTTCCTATTCTCTAGAAAGTATAGGAACTTC
CTTGGCCAAAAAGCCTGAACTCACCGCGACGTCTGTCGAGAAGTTTCTGATCGAAAAGTTCGACAGCGTC
TCCGACCTGATGCAGCTCTCGGAGGGCGAAGAATCTCGTGCTTTCAGCTTCGATGTAGGAGGGCGTGGAT
ATGTCCTGCGGGTAAATAGCTGCGCCGATGGTTTCTACAAAGATCGTTATGTTTATCGGCACTTTGCATC
GGCCGCGCTCCCGATTCCGGAAGTGCTTGACATTGGGGAATTCAGCGAGAGCCTGACCTATTGCATCTCC
CGCCGTGCACAGGGTGTCACGTTGCAAGACCTGCCTGAAACCGAACTGCCCGCTGTTCTGCAGCCGGTCG
CGGAGGCCATGGATGCGATCGCTGCGGCCGATCTTAGCCAGACGAGCGGGTTCGGCCCATTCGGACCGCA
AGGAATCGGTCAATACACTACATGGCGTGATTTCATATGCGCGATTGCTGATCCCCATGTGTATCACTGG
CAAACTGTGATGGACGACACCGTCAGTGCGTCCGTCGCGCAGGCTCTCGATGAGCTGATGCTTTGGGCCG
AGGACTGCCCCGAAGTCCGGCACCTCGTGCACGCGGATTTCGGCTCCAACAATGTCCTGACGGACAATGG
CCGCATAACAGCGGTCATTGACTGGAGCGAGGCGATGTTCGGGGATTCCCAATACGAGGTCGCCAACATC
TTCTTCTGGAGGCCGTGGTTGGCTTGTATGGAGCAGCAGACGCGCTACTTCGAGCGGAGGCATCCGGAGC
TTGCAGGATCGCCGCGGCTCCGGGCGTATATGCTCCGCATTGGTCTTGACCAACTCTATCAGAGCTTGGT
TGACGGCAATTTCGATGATGCAGCTTGGGCGCAGGGTCGATGCGACGCAATCGTCCGATCCGGAGCCGGG
ACTGTCGGGCGTACACAAATCGCCCGCAGAAGCGCGGCCGTCTGGACCGATGGCTGTGTAGAAGTACTCG
CCGATAGTGGAAACCGACGCCCCAGCACTCGTCCGAGGGCAAAGGAATAGCACGTACTACGAGATTTCGA
TTCCACCGCCGCCTTCTATGAAAGGTTGGGCTTCGGAATCGTTTTCCGGGACGCCGGCTGGATGATCCTC
CAGCGCGGGGATCTCATGCTGGAGTTCTTCGCCCACCCCAACTTGTTTATTGCAGCTTATAATGGTTACA
AATAAAGCAATAGCATCACAAATTTCACAAATAAAGCATTTTTTTCACTGCATTCTAGTTGTGGTTTGTC
CAAACTCATCAATGTATCTTATCATGTCTGTATACCGTCGACCTCTAGCTAGAGCTTGGCGTAATCATGG
TCA
Features (pLannotate 1.2.2; 22 found; start..end, strand, type, name):
     21..37      -  protein_bind   lac operator: The lac repressor binds to the lac operator to inhibit transcription in E. coli. This inhibition can be relieved by adding lactose or isopropyl-β-D-thiogalactopyranoside (IPTG). lac repressor encoded by lacI
     45..75      -  promoter       lac promoter: promoter for the E. coli lac operon
     90..111     -  protein_bind   CAP binding site: CAP binding activates transcription in the presence of cAMP. E. coli catabolite activator protein
    124..216     -  CDS            lacI (fragment): lac repressor; lacI; The lac repressor binds to the lac operator to inhibit transcription in E. coli. This inhibition can be relieved by adding lactose or isopropyl-β-D-thiogalactopyranoside (IPTG).
    399..987     -  rep_origin     ori: high-copy-number ColE1/pMB1/pBR322/pUC origin of replication
   1158..2018    -  CDS            AmpR: β-lactamase; bla; confers resistance to ampicillin, carbenicillin, and related antibiotics
   2019..2123    -  promoter       AmpR promoter: bla
   2182..2234    -  misc_feature   bom (fragment): basis of mobility region from pBR322
   2389..2768    +  enhancer       CMV enhancer: human cytomegalovirus immediate early enhancer
   2769..2972    +  promoter       CMV promoter: human cytomegalovirus (CMV) immediate early promoter
   2974..2993    +  promoter       PLtetO-1 promoter (fragment): modified phage lambda PL promoter with tet operator sites (Lutz and Bujard, 1997)
   2995..3014    +  promoter       PLtetO-1 promoter (fragment): modified phage lambda PL promoter with tet operator sites (Lutz and Bujard, 1997)
   3022..3055    +  promoter       TRE3GV promoter (fragment): 3rd-generation Tet-responsive promoter that can be activated by binding of Tet-On® 3G, optimized for retroviral and lentiviral vectors
   3197..3274    +  CDS            ABP140 (fragment): AB140_YEAST - Also known as TRM140. Experimental evidence at protein level: Swiss-Prot protein existence level 1. S-adenosyl-L-methionine-dependent methyltransferase that mediates N(3)-methylcytidine modification of residue 32 of the tRNA anticodon loop of tRNA(Thr) and tRNA(Ser). Binds F-actin and shows weak F-actin cross-linking activity. From Saccharomyces cerevisiae (strain ATCC 204508 / S288c) (Baker's yeast).
   3275..4158    +  CDS            HaloTag® (fragment): modified bacterial dehalogenase that forms covalent bonds with chloroalkane derivatives
   4209..4433    +  polyA_signal   bGH poly(A) signal: bovine growth hormone polyadenylation signal
   4437..4458    +  promoter       SV40 promoter (fragment): SV40 enhancer and early promoter
   4479..4712    +  rep_origin     f1 ori (fragment) (sequence partly withheld): f1 bacteriophage origin of replication; arrow indicates direction of (+) strand synthesis
   4717..4764    +  protein_bind   FRT: FLP-mediated recombination occurs in the 8-bp core sequence TCTAGAAA (Turan and Bode, 2011). FLP recombinase from the Saccharomyces cerevisiae 2μ plasmid
   4772..5794    +  CDS            HygR: aminoglycoside phosphotransferase from E. coli; aph(4)-Ia; confers resistance to hygromycin
   5804..5929    +  CDS            ble (fragment): BLE_KLEPN - Experimental evidence at protein level: Swiss-Prot protein existence level 1. Binding protein with a strong affinity to the bleomycin family of antibiotics. Binds to CL990; an antimitotic-antibiotic compound. From Klebsiella pneumoniae.
   5924..6045    +  polyA_signal   SV40 poly(A) signal: SV40 polyadenylation signal
