[The description below was written by a language model from this plasmid's Addgene catalogue record and pLannotate feature annotations shown in this document.]
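Description:
pcDNA5/FRT/TO_Lifeact_HaloTag9 is a mammalian expression plasmid of about 6.1 kb built on the pcDNA5/FRT/TO backbone. It is propagated in E. coli through a high-copy ColE1/pUC-type origin and selected with ampicillin via the β-lactamase gene. The expression cassette is driven by the human CMV immediate early enhancer and promoter. Two short tet operator-containing elements follow directly (annotated as PLtetO-1 and TRE fragments), consistent with the "TO" design, in which transcription is held off in cells expressing the Tet repressor and switched on by tetracycline or doxycycline. In cells lacking the repressor the promoter behaves constitutively. A bovine growth hormone polyadenylation signal terminates the transcript.

The insert encodes Lifeact, a short F-actin-binding peptide derived from the N-terminus of yeast ABP140, fused in frame upstream of HaloTag9. HaloTag is a modified bacterial dehalogenase that reacts covalently with chloroalkane ligands. HaloTag9 is recorded as HaloTag7 carrying the Q165H and P174R substitutions. The catalogue lists the insert species as human, although the feature annotations point to yeast and bacterial origins for the two parts.

Downstream lie an FRT site and a hygromycin resistance gene with an SV40 poly(A) signal. No intact promoter is annotated immediately ahead of the hygromycin gene. This arrangement is typical of Flp-mediated integration systems, where recombination into a genomic FRT site activates the marker and yields isogenic stable lines.

The construct targets HaloTag9 to actin filaments, so that they can be labelled with fluorescent HaloTag ligands in mammalian cells. It was deposited with work on engineered HaloTag variants for fluorescence lifetime multiplexing.
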