Addgene plasmid #175545: pcDNA5/FRT/TO_Lifeact_HaloTag9
Purpose: Expression of HaloTag9 at the actin filaments of mammalian cells
Depositing lab: Kai Johnsson. Depositing organization: Max Planck Institute for Medical Research. Publication: Engineered HaloTag variants for fluorescence lifetime multiplexing. Frei MS, Tarnawski M, Roberti MJ, Koch B, Hiblot J, Johnsson K. Nat Methods. 2021 Dec 16. pii: 10.1038/s41592-021-01341-x. doi: 10.1038/s41592-021-01341-x. PubMed 34916672.
Backbone
  Vector backbone: pCDNA5/FR/TO
  Vector type: Mammalian Expression
  Selectable markers: Hygromycin
Growth in bacteria
  Bacterial resistance: Ampicillin, 100 μg/mL
  Growth temperature: 37°C
  Growth strain: DH5alpha
  Copy number: High Copy
Gene/Insert
  Gene/Insert name: Lifeact-HaloTag9 (alt name: Lifeact-HaloTag9)
  Species: H. sapiens (human)
  Mutation: HaloTag9 = HaloTag7-Q165H-P174R
  Cloning method: Gibson Cloning
Terms and licenses: Academic/Nonprofit Terms; Industry Terms: Not Available to Industry
How to cite: pcDNA5/FRT/TO_Lifeact_HaloTag9 was a gift from Kai Johnsson (Addgene plasmid # 175545 ; http://n2t.net/addgene:175545 ; RRID:Addgene_175545)
